>Addgene plasmid #27820 | pUT1436-HQ858738 | depositor full sequence | sequence record 13095 | Author sequence
CAAATAATGATTTTATTTTGACTGATAGTGACCTGTTCGTTGCAACAAATTGATGAGCAATGCTTTTTTA
TAATGCCAACTTTGTACAAAAAAGCAGGCTCCGCGGCCGCCTTGTTTAACTTTAAGAAGGAGCCCTTCAC
CATGGACGCCTCCTACCGCCGCGCCGGCACCGGGAGCGGCTCCGCTCCCCGCTCCGTCGAGGACATCTAC
AAGGACTACCGCTCCCGCCGCTCCGCCATCCTCCGCGCCCTCACCCACGACGTTGAGGAGTTCTACGCGC
TGTGCGATCCAGAGAAGGAGAACCTGTGCCTGTACGGCTACGCGAACGAAGCGTGGGAGGTAGCGCTGCC
GGCGGAGGAGGTGCCCACGGAGCTTCCGGAGCCGGCGCTCGGGATCAACTTCGCGCGCGACGGGATGAAC
CGTGGCGACTGGCTCGCGCTCGTCGCCGTACACTCTGACTCGTGGCTCGTCTCCGTCGCATTCTACTACG
CCGCGCGGCTCAACCGCAGTGATCGGAAGCGTTTGTTCGGCATGATGAATGATCTGCCAACTGTTTTTGA
AGTCGTCTCCAGTGGTGTGAAGCAATCAAAAGAGAGGGATAGATCCGGTACTGACAATGGTGGTAGAAAT
AAACTGTCGGTAAAGCAAACAAGCGAGCCACGATTAGAAAATAACGCCAGGGAGCCTGATGAGGGCTACG
ATGAAGATGACAGCAACCACAGCGAAACCTTGTGCGGGACATGTGGTGGAATATACAGCGCTGATGAGTT
CTGGATCGGGTGCGACGTGTGCGAGAAGTGGTACCATGGCAAGTGCGTGAAGATCACACCTGCAAAGGCG
GAGAGCATAAAGCAGTACAAGTGCCCAAGCTGCTGCAATTCAAAAAGACCTAGGCCGATTAAGGGTGGGC
GCGCCGACCCAGCTTTCTTGTACAAAGTTGGCATTATAAGAAAGCATTGCTTATCAATTTGTTGCAACGA
ACAGGTCACTATCAGTCAAAATAAAATCATTATTTGCCATCCAGCTGATATCCCCTATAGTGAGTCGTAT
TACATGGTCATAGCTGTTTCCTGGCAGCTCTGGCCCGTGTCTCAAAATCTCTGATGTTACATTGCACAAG
ATAAAAATATATCATCATGAACAATAAAACTGTCTGCTTACATAAACAGTAATACAAGGGGTGTTATGAG
CCATATTCAACGGGAAACGTCGAGGCCGCGATTAAATTCCAACATGGATGCTGATTTATATGGGTATAAA
TGGGCTCGCGATAATGTCGGGCAATCAGGTGCGACAATCTATCGCTTGTATGGGAAGCCCGATGCGCCAG
AGTTGTTTCTGAAACATGGCAAAGGTAGCGTTGCCAATGATGTTACAGATGAGATGGTCAGACTAAACTG
GCTGACGGAATTTATGCCTCTTCCGACCATCAAGCATTTTATCCGTACTCCTGATGATGCATGGTTACTC
ACCACTGCGATCCCCGGAAAAACAGCATTCCAGGTATTAGAAGAATATCCTGATTCAGGTGAAAATATTG
TTGATGCGCTGGCAGTGTTCCTGCGCCGGTTGCATTCGATTCCTGTTTGTAATTGTCCTTTTAACAGCGA
TCGCGTATTTCGTCTCGCTCAGGCGCAATCACGAATGAATAACGGTTTGGTTGATGCGAGTGATTTTGAT
GACGAGCGTAATGGCTGGCCTGTTGAACAAGTCTGGAAAGAAATGCATAAACTTTTGCCATTCTCACCGG
ATTCAGTCGTCACTCATGGTGATTTCTCACTTGATAACCTTATTTTTGACGAGGGGAAATTAATAGGTTG
TATTGATGTTGGACGAGTCGGAATCGCAGACCGATACCAGGATCTTGCCATCCTATGGAACTGCCTCGGT
GAGTTTTCTCCTTCATTACAGAAACGGCTTTTTCAAAAATATGGTATTGATAATCCTGATATGAATAAAT
TGCAGTTTCATTTGATGCTCGATGAGTTTTTCTAATCAGAATTGGTTAATTGGTTGTAACACTGGCAGAG
CATTACGCTGACTTGACGGGACGGCGCAAGCTCATGACCAAAATCCCTTAACGTGAGTTACGCGTCGTTC
CACTGAGCGTCAGACCCCGTAGAAAAGATCAAAGGATCTTCTTGAGATCCTTTTTTTCTGCGCGTAATCT
GCTGCTTGCAAACAAAAAAACCACCGCTACCAGCGGTGGTTTGTTTGCCGGATCAAGAGCTACCAACTCT
TTTTCCGAAGGTAACTGGCTTCAGCAGAGCGCAGATACCAAATACTGTCCTTCTAGTGTAGCCGTAGTTA
GGCCACCACTTCAAGAACTCTGTAGCACCGCCTACATACCTCGCTCTGCTAATCCTGTTACCAGTGGCTG
CTGCCAGTGGCGATAAGTCGTGTCTTACCGGGTTGGACTCAAGACGATAGTTACCGGATAAGGCGCAGCG
GTCGGGCTGAACGGGGGGTTCGTGCACACAGCCCAGCTTGGAGCGAACGACCTACACCGAACTGAGATAC
CTACAGCGTGAGCATTGAGAAAGCGCCACGCTTCCCGAAGGGAGAAAGGCGGACAGGTATCCGGTAAGCG
GCAGGGTCGGAACAGGAGAGCGCACGAGGGAGCTTCCAGGGGGAAACGCCTGGTATCTTTATAGTCCTGT
CGGGTTTCGCCACCTCTGACTTGAGCGTCGATTTTTGTGATGCTCGTCAGGGGGGCGGAGCCTATGGAAA
AACGCCAGCAACGCGGCCTTTTTACGGTTCCTGGCCTTTTGCTGGCCTTTTGCTCACATGTTCTTTCCTG
CGTTATCCCCTGATTCTGTGGATAACCGTATTACCGCCTTTGAGTGAGCTGATACCGCTCGCCGCAGCCG
AACGACCGAGCGCAGCGAGTCAGTGAGCGAGGAAGCGGAAGAGCGCCCAATACGCAAACCGCCTCTCCCC
GCGCGTTGGCCGATTCATTAATGCAGCTGGCACGACAGGTTTCCCGACTGGAAAGCGGGCAGTGAGCGCA
ACGCAATTAATACGCGTACCGCTAGCCAGGAAGAGTTTGTAGAAACGCAAAAAGGCCATCCGTCAGGATG
GCCTTCTGCTTAGTTTGATGCCTGGCAGTTTATGGCGGGCGTCCTGCCCGCCACCCTCCGGGCCGTTGCT
TCACAACGTTCAAATCCGCTCCCGGCGGATTTGTCCTACTCAGGAGAGCGTTCACCGACAAACAACAGAT
AAAACGAAAGGCCCAGTCTTCCGACTGAGCCTTTCGTTTTATTTGATGCCTGGCAGTTCCCTACTCTCGC
GTTAACGCTAGCATGGATGTTTTCCCAGTCACGACGTTGTAAAACGACGGCCAGTCTTAAGCTCGGGCCC
Features (pLannotate 1.2.2; 11 found; start..end, strand, type, name):
      1..100     +  protein_bind   attL1: mutant version of attL; recombination site for the Gateway® LR reaction LR Clonase™
    112..132     +  RBS            RBS: efficient ribosome binding site from bacteriophage T7 gene 10 (Olins and Rangwala, 1989)
    163..885     +  CDS            AL2: ALFL2_ARATH - Experimental evidence at protein level: Swiss-Prot protein existence level 1. Histone-binding component that specifically recognizes H3 tails trimethylated on 'Lys-4' (H3K4me3), which mark transcription start sites of virtually all active genes. From Arabidopsis thaliana (Mouse-ear cress).
    917..1016    -  protein_bind   attL2: mutant version of attL; recombination site for the Gateway® LR reaction LR Clonase™
   1034..1052    -  promoter       T7 promoter: promoter for bacteriophage T7 RNA polymerase
   1186..1995    +  CDS            KanR: aminoglycoside phosphotransferase; aph(3')-Ia; confers resistance to kanamycin in bacteria or G418 (Geneticin®) in eukaryotes
   2142..2730    +  rep_origin     ori: high-copy-number ColE1/pMB1/pBR322/pUC origin of replication
   2913..3005    +  CDS            lacI (fragment): lac repressor; lacI; The lac repressor binds to the lac operator to inhibit transcription in E. coli. This inhibition can be relieved by adding lactose or isopropyl-β-D-thiogalactopyranoside (IPTG).
   3060..3087    -  terminator     rrnB T2 terminator: transcription terminator T2 from the E. coli rrnB gene
   3219..3262    +  terminator     rrnB T1 terminator: Escherichia coli rrnB; transcription terminator T1 from the E. coli rrnB gene
   3309..3345    -  CDS            lacZα (fragment): LacZα fragment of β-galactosidase; lacZ fragment
