[The description below was written by a language model from this plasmid's Addgene catalogue record and pLannotate feature annotations shown in this document.]
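Description:
pUT1436-HQ858738 is a Gateway entry clone built on the Invitrogen pENTR/SD backbone and carrying the coding sequence of a maize (Zea mays) ALFIN-like transcription factor. It belongs to a maize transcription factor open reading frame collection assembled for functional genomics. The plasmid is propagated in E. coli under kanamycin selection, provided by an aminoglycoside phosphotransferase gene. It replicates from a ColE1/pUC-type origin. The feature annotation calls this origin high copy, whereas the catalogue entry lists the plasmid as low copy. The full depositor sequence is 3,360 nt, consistent with a 2,601 bp backbone plus a 759 bp insert.

The ORF was PCR-amplified from a full-length cDNA template with its native stop codon retained, so it is suited to untagged or N-terminally tagged expression after transfer, not to C-terminal fusions. It sits between attL1 and attL2, which allow LR Clonase-mediated recombination into any attR-containing destination vector. The automated annotation labels the coding region by its similarity to Arabidopsis AL2, an Alfin-like protein that binds histone H3 tails trimethylated at Lys-4. This label reflects homology and not the insert's actual species. A bacteriophage T7 gene 10 ribosome binding site lies just upstream of the ORF, a feature of the SD version of the entry vector that supports bacterial translation once the cassette is moved downstream of a suitable promoter. The entry clone has no promoter driving the insert in the sense direction, and the T7 promoter beyond attL2 points back toward the insert on the opposite strand. The rrnB T1 and T2 terminators upstream of attL1 insulate the cassette from read-through transcription. The small lacI and lacZα fragments are backbone remnants.
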