Addgene plasmid #27820: pUT1436-HQ858738
Depositing lab: John Gray & Erich Grotewold. Depositing organization: University of Toledo. Publication: The Maize TFome--development of a transcription factor open reading frame collection for functional genomics. Burdo B, Gray J, Goetting-Minesky MP, Wittler B, Hunt M, Li T, Velliquette D, Thomas J, Gentzel I, dos Santos Brito M, Mejia-Guerra MK, Connolly LN, Qaisi D, Li W, Casas MI, Doseff AI, Grotewold E. Plant J. 2014 Oct;80(2):356-66. doi: 10.1111/tpj.12623. Epub 2014 Aug 26. PubMed 25053252.
Backbone
  Vector backbone: pENTR/SD
  Backbone manufacturer: Invitrogen
  Backbone size w/o insert (bp): 2601
  Vector type: Entry vector
Growth in bacteria
  Bacterial resistance: Kanamycin, 50 μg/mL
  Growth temperature: 37°C
  Growth strain: DH5alpha
  Growth instructions: E. coli TOP10
  Copy number: Low Copy
Gene/Insert
  Gene/Insert name: ALFIN-like transcription factor from DV173552
  Species: Zea mays
  Insert size (bp): 759
  GenBank ID: HQ858738
  Cloning method: Restriction Enzyme
  Sequencing primers: 5′ M13 For; 3′ M13 Rev
Terms and licenses: Academic/Nonprofit Terms; Industry Terms: Not Available to Industry
Depositor comments: This CDS was amplified using PCR from a full length cDNA template from the Maize Full-length cDNA Project (www.maizecdna.org) and the PCR product included the stop codon. The PCR product was cloned into a Gateway pENTR/SD vector. Further information on this gene may be obtained at www.grassius.org using the GenBank number. (The second half of the plasmid name is the GenBank Number for the sequence of the insert)
How to cite: pUT1436-HQ858738 was a gift from John Gray & Erich Grotewold (Addgene plasmid # 27820 ; http://n2t.net/addgene:27820 ; RRID:Addgene_27820)
