>Addgene plasmid #27820 | pUT1436-HQ858738 | addgene partial sequence | sequence record 34110 | 27820 with M13pUC-fwd
TGATTTTATTTTGACTGATAGTGACCTGTTCGTTGCAACAAATTGATGAGCAATGCTTTTTTATAATGCC
AACTTTGTACAAAAAAGCAGGCTCCGCGGCCGCCTTGTTTAACTTTAAGAAGGAGCCCTTCACCATGGAC
GCCTCCTACCGCCGCGCCGGCACCGGGAGCGGCTCCGCTCCCCGCTCCGTCGAGGACATCTACAAGGACT
ACCGCTCCCGCCGCTCCGCCATCCTCCGCGCCCTCACCCACGACGTTGAGGAGTTCTACGCGCTGTGCGA
TCCAGAGAAGGAGAACCTGTGCCTGTACGGCTACGCGAACGAAGCGTGGGAGGTAGCGCTGCCGGCGGAG
GAGGTGCCCACGGAGCTTCCGGAGCCGGCGCTCGGGATCAACTTCGCGCGCGACGGGATGAACCGTGGCG
ACTGGCTCGCGCTCGTCGCCGTACACTCTGACTCGTGGCTCGTCTCCGTCGCATTCTACTACGCCGCGCG
GCTCAACCGCAGTGATCGGAAGCGTTTGTTCGGCATGATGAATGATCTGCCAACTGTTTTTGAAGTCGTC
TCCAGTGGTGTGAAGCAATCAAAAGAGAGGGATAGATCCGGTACTGACAATGGTGGTAGAAATAAACTGT
CGGTAAAGCAAACAAGCGAGCCACGATTAGAAAATAACGCCAGGGAGCCTGATGAGGGCTACGATGAAGA
TGACAGCAACCACAGCGAAACCTTGTGCGGGACATGTGGTGGAATATACAGCGCTGATGAGTTCTGGATC
GGGTGCGACGTGTGCGAGAAGTGGTACCATGGCAAGTGCGTGAAGATCACACCTGCAAAGGCGGA
